Addgene plasmid #231082: KPC2-pNic-Bsa4
Purpose: expresses Klebsiella pneumoniae carbapenemase-2 (KPC-2) under T7 with His tag
Depositing lab: Josh Beckham. Depositing organization: University of Texas at Austin.
Backbone
  Vector backbone: pNIC-Bsa4
  Vector type: Bacterial Expression
Growth in bacteria
  Bacterial resistance: Kanamycin, 50 μg/mL
  Growth temperature: 37°C
  Growth strain: DH5alpha
  Copy number: Unknown
Gene/Insert
  Gene/Insert name: carbapenemase-2 (alt name: KPC-2)
  Entrez Gene: kpc2 (a.k.a. pCRE79_15)
  Tag / fusion protein: 6x His tag (N terminal on backbone)
  Cloning method: Ligation Independent Cloning
  Sequencing primers: 5′ TGTGTACGCGATGGATACCG; 3′ CGGCATAGTCATTTGCCGTG
Terms and licenses: Academic/Nonprofit Terms; Industry Terms: Not Available to Industry
How to cite: KPC2-pNic-Bsa4 was a gift from Josh Beckham (Addgene plasmid # 231082 ; http://n2t.net/addgene:231082 ; RRID:Addgene_231082)
