[The description below was written by a language model from this plasmid's Addgene catalogue record and pLannotate feature annotations shown in this document.]
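Description:
KPC2-pNic-Bsa4 is a bacterial expression plasmid of about 6.1 kb in which the Klebsiella pneumoniae carbapenemase-2 (KPC-2) coding sequence has been inserted into the pNIC-Bsa4 backbone by ligation-independent cloning. The backbone is a pET-style vector. It replicates from a ColE1/pMB1-type origin accompanied by the bom region and the rop gene, which normally moderates copy number, although the catalogue lists copy number as unknown. It also carries an f1 phage origin. Selection is by kanamycin through an aph(3')-Ia aminoglycoside phosphotransferase gene. Short tetracycline-resistance fragments in the annotation are non-functional remnants of the pBR322 lineage.

Expression is driven by a T7 promoter followed directly by a lac operator and the strong phage T7 gene 10 ribosome binding site, with a T7 terminator downstream. The plasmid-encoded lacI gene supplies repressor, so transcription stays low until IPTG or lactose is added in a host that provides T7 RNA polymerase. The annotated beta-lactamase fragment matches KPC/KPC-2, an enzyme that hydrolyses carbapenems, penicillins, cephalosporins and aztreonam. The catalogue describes a 6xHis tag at the N terminus, contributed by the backbone. The feature table does not annotate this tag in the gap between the RBS and the insert. It instead flags a His-tag fragment and a short T7 gene 10B-derived fragment downstream of the insert, and the record does not show whether these are in frame and translated. The construct is intended for inducible overproduction of His-tagged KPC-2, which lends itself to affinity purification. The record does not state any specific downstream application.
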