Features (pLannotate 1.2.2; 19 found; start..end, strand, type, name):
      1..19      +  promoter       T7 promoter: promoter for bacteriophage T7 RNA polymerase
     20..44      +  protein_bind   lac operator: The lac repressor binds to the lac operator to inhibit transcription in E. coli. This inhibition can be relieved by adding lactose or isopropyl-β-D-thiogalactopyranoside (IPTG). lac repressor encoded by lacI
     59..81      +  RBS            RBS: efficient ribosome binding site from bacteriophage T7 gene 10 (Olins and Rangwala, 1989)
    158..940     +  CDS            bla (fragment): BLKPC_KLEOX - Also known as kpc, kpc2. Experimental evidence at protein level: Swiss-Prot protein existence level 1. Hydrolyzes carbapenems, penicillins, cephalosporins and aztreonam with varying efficiency. From Klebsiella oxytoca.
   1006..1023    +  CDS            9xHis (fragment): 9xHis affinity tag
   1033..1082    +  CDS            SET1 (fragment): solubility-enhancement tag derived from T7 phage gene 10B
   1090..1137    +  terminator     T7 terminator: transcription terminator for bacteriophage T7 RNA polymerase
   1174..1602    +  rep_origin     f1 ori (sequence partly withheld): f1 bacteriophage origin of replication; arrow indicates direction of (+) strand synthesis
   1655..1712    +  promoter       AmpR promoter (fragment): bla
   1721..2536    -  CDS            KanR: aminoglycoside phosphotransferase; aph(3')-Ia; confers resistance to kanamycin in bacteria or G418 (Geneticin®) in eukaryotes
   2658..3246    +  rep_origin     ori: high-copy-number ColE1/pMB1/pBR322/pUC origin of replication
   3432..3571    -  misc_feature   bom: basis of mobility region from pBR322
   3673..3864    -  CDS            rop: Rop protein, which maintains plasmids at low copy number; rop
   3881..4261    +  CDS            YPB1_ECOLX: Protein predicted: Swiss-Prot protein existence level 4. From Escherichia coli.
   4333..4624    -  CDS            TcR (fragment): tetracycline efflux protein; tet; confers resistance to tetracycline
   4639..4660    -  protein_bind   CAP binding site: CAP binding activates transcription in the presence of cAMP. E. coli catabolite activator protein
   4673..5755    -  CDS            lacI: lac repressor; lacI; The lac repressor binds to the lac operator to inhibit transcription in E. coli. This inhibition can be relieved by adding lactose or isopropyl-β-D-thiogalactopyranoside (IPTG).
   5756..5833    -  promoter       lacI promoter: lacI
   5841..6120    -  CDS            TcR (fragment): tetracycline efflux protein; tet; confers resistance to tetracycline
>Addgene plasmid #231082 | KPC2-pNic-Bsa4 | addgene full sequence | sequence record 462636 | Addgene NGS Result
TAATACGACTCACTATAGGGGAATTGTGAGCGGATAACAATTCCCCTCTAGAAATAATTTTGTTTAACTT
TAAGAAGGAGATATACATATGCACCATCATCATCATCATTCTTCTGGTGTAGATCTGGGTACCGAGAACC
TGTACTTCCAATCCATGGCGGAACCATTCGCTAAACTCGAACAGGACTTTGGCGGCTCCATCGGTGTGTA
CGCGATGGATACCGGCTCAGGCGCAACTGTAAGTTACCGCGCTGAGGAGCGCTTCCCACTGTGCAGCTCA
TTCAAGGGCTTTCTTGCTGCCGCTGTGCTGGCTCGCAGCCAGCAGCAGGCCGGCTTGCTGGACACACCCA
TCCGTTACGGCAAAAATGCGCTGGTTCCGTGGTCACCCATCTCGGAAAAATATCTGACAACAGGCATGAC
GGTGGCGGAGCTGTCCGCGGCCGCCGTGCAATACAGTGATAACGCCGCCGCCAATTTGTTGCTGAAGGAG
TTGGGCGGCCCGGCCGGGCTGACGGCCTTCATGCGCTCTATCGGCGATACCACGTTCCGTCTGGACCGCT
GGGAGCTGGAGCTGAACTCCGCCATCCCAGGCGATGCGCGCGATACCTCATCGCCGCGCGCCGTGACGGA
AAGCTTACAAAAACTGACACTGGGCTCTGCACTGGCTGCGCCGCAGCGGCAGCAGTTTGTTGATTGGCTA
AAGGGAAACACGACCGGCAACCACCGCATCCGCGCGGCGGTGCCGGCAGACTGGGCAGTCGGAGACAAAA
CCGGAACCTGCGGAGTGTATGGCACGGCAAATGACTATGCCGTCGTCTGGCCCACTGGGCGCGCACCTAT
TGTGTTGGCCGTCTACACCCGGGCGCCTAACAAGGATGACAAGCACAGCGAGGCCGTCATCGCCGCTGCG
GCTAGACTCGCGCTCGAGGGATTGGGCGTCTAACAGTAAAGGTGGATACGGATCCGAATTCGAGCTCCGT
CGACAAGCTTGCGGCCGCACTCGAGCACCACCACCACCACCACTGAGATCCGGCTGCTAACAAAGCCCGA
AAGGAAGCTGAGTTGGCTGCTGCCACCGCTGAGCAATAACTAGCATAACCCCTTGGGGCCTCTAAACGGG
TCTTGAGGGGTTTTTTGCTGAAAGGAGGAACTATATCCGGATTGGCGAATGGG
[124 nt withheld, positions 1174-1297]
C
[91 nt withheld, positions 1299-1389]
A
[49 nt withheld, positions 1391-1439]
CCTTTGACGTTGGAGTCCACGTTCTTT
[37 nt withheld, positions 1467-1503]
ACCCTATCTCGGTCTATTCTTTTGATTTATAAGGGATTTTGCCGATTTCGGCCTATTGGTTAAAAAATGA
GCTGATTTAACAAAAATTTAACGCGAATTTTAACAAAATATTAACGCTTACAATTTAGGTGGCACTTTTC
GGGGAAATGTGCGCGGAACCCCTATTTGTTTATTTTTCTAAATACATTCAAATATGTATCCGCTCATGAA
TTAATTCTTAGAAAAACTCATCGAGCATCAAATGAAACTGCAATTTATTCATATCAGGATTATCAATACC
ATATTTTTGAAAAAGCCGTTTCTGTAATGAAGGAGAAAACTCACCGAGGCAGTTCCATAGGATGGCAAGA
TCCTGGTATCGGTCTGCGATTCCGACTCGTCCAACATCAATACAACCTATTAATTTCCCCTCGTCAAAAA
TAAGGTTATCAAGTGAGAAATCACCATGAGTGACGACTGAATCCGGTGAGAATGGCAAAAGTTTATGCAT
TTCTTTCCAGACTTGTTCAACAGGCCAGCCATTACGCTCGTCATCAAAATCACTCGCATCAACCAAACCG
TTATTCATTCGTGATTGCGCCTGAGCGAGACGAAATACGCGATCGCTGTTAAAAGGACAATTACAAACAG
GAATCGAATGCAACCGGCGCAGGAACACTGCCAGCGCATCAACAATATTTTCACCTGAATCAGGATATTC
TTCTAATACCTGGAATGCTGTTTTCCCGGGGATCGCAGTGGTGAGTAACCATGCATCATCAGGAGTACGG
ATAAAATGCTTGATGGTCGGAAGAGGCATAAATTCCGTCAGCCAGTTTAGTCTGACCATCTCATCTGTAA
CATCATTGGCAACGCTACCTTTGCCATGTTTCAGAAACAACTCTGGCGCATCGGGCTTCCCATACAATCG
ATAGATTGTCGCACCTGATTGCCCGACATTATCGCGAGCCCATTTATACCCATATAAATCAGCATCCATG
TTGGAATTTAATCGCGGCCTAGAGCAAGACGTTTCCCGTTGAATATGGCTCATAACACCCCTTGTATTAC
TGTTTATGTAAGCAGACAGTTTTATTGTTCATGACCAAAATCCCTTAACGTGAGTTTTCGTTCCACTGAG
CGTCAGACCCCGTAGAAAAGATCAAAGGATCTTCTTGAGATCCTTTTTTTCTGCGCGTAATCTGCTGCTT
GCAAACAAAAAAACCACCGCTACCAGCGGTGGTTTGTTTGCCGGATCAAGAGCTACCAACTCTTTTTCCG
AAGGTAACTGGCTTCAGCAGAGCGCAGATACCAAATACTGTCCTTCTAGTGTAGCCGTAGTTAGGCCACC
ACTTCAAGAACTCTGTAGCACCGCCTACATACCTCGCTCTGCTAATCCTGTTACCAGTGGCTGCTGCCAG
TGGCGATAAGTCGTGTCTTACCGGGTTGGACTCAAGACGATAGTTACCGGATAAGGCGCAGCGGTCGGGC
TGAACGGGGGGTTCGTGCACACAGCCCAGCTTGGAGCGAACGACCTACACCGAACTGAGATACCTACAGC
GTGAGCTATGAGAAAGCGCCACGCTTCCCGAAGGGAGAAAGGCGGACAGGTATCCGGTAAGCGGCAGGGT
CGGAACAGGAGAGCGCACGAGGGAGCTTCCAGGGGGAAACGCCTGGTATCTTTATAGTCCTGTCGGGTTT
CGCCACCTCTGACTTGAGCGTCGATTTTTGTGATGCTCGTCAGGGGGGCGGAGCCTATGGAAAAACGCCA
GCAACGCGGCCTTTTTACGGTTCCTGGCCTTTTGCTGGCCTTTTGCTCACATGTTCTTTCCTGCGTTATC
CCCTGATTCTGTGGATAACCGTATTACCGCCTTTGAGTGAGCTGATACCGCTCGCCGCAGCCGAACGACC
GAGCGCAGCGAGTCAGTGAGCGAGGAAGCGGAAGAGCGCCTGATGCGGTATTTTCTCCTTACGCATCTGT
GCGGTATTTCACACCGCAATGGTGCACTCTCAGTACAATCTGCTCTGATGCCGCATAGTTAAGCCAGTAT
ACACTCCGCTATCGCTACGTGACTGGGTCATGGCTGCGCCCCGACACCCGCCAACACCCGCTGACGCGCC
CTGACGGGCTTGTCTGCTCCCGGCATCCGCTTACAGACAAGCTGTGACCGTCTCCGGGAGCTGCATGTGT
CAGAGGTTTTCACCGTCATCACCGAAACGCGCGAGGCAGCTGCGGTAAAGCTCATCAGCGTGGTCGTGAA
GCGATTCACAGATGTCTGCCTGTTCATCCGCGTCCAGCTCGTTGAGTTTCTCCAGAAGCGTTAATGTCTG
GCTTCTGATAAAGCGGGCCATGTTAAGGGCGGTTTTTTCCTGTTTGGTCACTGATGCCTCCGTGTAAGGG
GGATTTCTGTTCATGGGGGTAATGATACCGATGAAACGAGAGAGGATGCTCACGATACGGGTTACTGATG
ATGAACATGCCCGGTTACTGGAACGTTGTGAGGGTAAACAACTGGCGGTATGGATGCGGCGGGACCAGAG
AAAAATCACTCAGGGTCAATGCCAGCGCTTCGTTAATACAGATGTAGGTGTTCCACAGGGTAGCCAGCAG
CATCCTGCGATGCAGATCCGGAACATAATGGTGCAGGGCGCTGACTTCCGCGTTTCCAGACTTTACGAAA
CACGGAAACCGAAGACCATTCATGTTGTTGCTCAGGTCGCAGACGTTTTGCAGCAGCAGTCGCTTCACGT
TCGCTCGCGTATCGGTGATTCATTCTGCTAACCAGTAAGGCAACCCCGCCAGCCTAGCCGGGTCCTCAAC
GACAGGAGCACGATCATGCGCACCCGTGGGGCCGCCATGCCGGCGATAATGGCCTGCTTCTCGCCGAAAC
GTTTGGTGGCGGGACCAGTGACGAAGGCTTGAGCGAGGGCGTGCAAGATTCCGAATACCGCAAGCGACAG
GCCGATCATCGTCGCGCTCCAGCGAAAGCGGTCCTCGCCGAAAATGACCCAGAGCGCTGCCGGCACCTGT
CCTACGAGTTGCATGATAAAGAAGACAGTCATAAGTGCGGCGACGATAGTCATGCCCCGCGCCCACCGGA
AGGAGCTGACTGGGTTGAAGGCTCTCAAGGGCATCGGTCGAGATCCCGGTGCCTAATGAGTGAGCTAACT
TACATTAATTGCGTTGCGCTCACTGCCCGCTTTCCAGTCGGGAAACCTGTCGTGCCAGCTGCATTAATGA
ATCGGCCAACGCGCGGGGAGAGGCGGTTTGCGTATTGGGCGCCAGGGTGGTTTTTCTTTTCACCAGTGAG
ACGGGCAACAGCTGATTGCCCTTCACCGCCTGGCCCTGAGAGAGTTGCAGCAAGCGGTCCACGCTGGTTT
GCCCCAGCAGGCGAAAATCCTGTTTGATGGTGGTTAACGGCGGGATATAACATGAGCTGTCTTCGGTATC
GTCGTATCCCACTACCGAGATATCCGCACCAACGCGCAGCCCGGACTCGGTAATGGCGCGCATTGCGCCC
AGCGCCATCTGATCGTTGGCAACCAGCATCGCAGTGGGAACGATGCCCTCATTCAGCATTTGCATGGTTT
GTTGAAAACCGGACATGGCACTCCAGTCGCCTTCCCGTTCCGCTATCGGCTGAATTTGATTGCGAGTGAG
ATATTTATGCCAGCCAGCCAGACGCAGACGCGCCGAGACAGAACTTAATGGGCCCGCTAACAGCGCGATT
TGCTGGTGACCCAATGCGACCAGATGCTCCACGCCCAGTCGCGTACCGTCTTCATGGGAGAAAATAATAC
TGTTGATGGGTGTCTGGTCAGAGACATCAAGAAATAACGCCGGAACATTAGTGCAGGCAGCTTCCACAGC
AATGGCATCCTGGTCATCCAGCGGATAGTTAATGATCAGCCCACTGACGCGTTGCGCGAGAAGATTGTGC
ACCGCCGCTTTACAGGCTTCGACGCCGCTTCGTTCTACCATCGACACCACCACGCTGGCACCCAGTTGAT
CGGCGCGAGATTTAATCGCCGCGACAATTTGCGACGGCGCGTGCAGGGCCAGACTGGAGGTGGCAACGCC
AATCAGCAACGACTGTTTGCCCGCCAGTTGTTGTGCCACGCGGTTGGGAATGTAATTCAGCTCCGCCATC
GCCGCTTCCACTTTTTCCCGCGTTTTCGCAGAAACGTGGCTGGCCTGGTTCACCACGCGGGAAACGGTCT
GATAAGAGACACCGGCATACTCTGCGACATCGTATAACGTTACTGGTTTCACATTCACCACCCTGAATTG
ACTCTCTTCCGGGCGCTATCATGCCATACCGCGAAAGGTTTTGCGCCATTCGATGGTGTCCGGGATCTCG
ACGCTCTCCCTTATGCGACTCCTGCATTAGGAAGCAGCCCAGTAGTAGGTTGAGGCCGTTGAGCACCGCC
GCCGCAAGGAATGGTGCATGCAAGGAGATGGCGCCCAACAGTCCCCCGGCCACGGGGCCTGCCACCATAC
CCACGCCGAAACAAGCGCTCATGAGCCCGAAGTGGCGAGCCCGATCTTCCCCATCGGTGATGTCGGCGAT
ATAGGCGCCAGCAACCGCACCTGTGGCGCCGGTGATGCCGGCCACGATGCGTCCGGCGTAGAGGATCGAG
ATCTCGATCCCGCGAAAT
